Addgene plasmid #219660: pSEED-LoxP-sfGFP:ALFA
Purpose: Permits GoldenGate assembly (BsmBI) of donor plasmids to knock-in sfGFP using the SEED/Harvest method. It is equipped with LoxP sites to remove the 3xP3-dsRED.
Depositing lab: Markus Affolter. Depositing organization: University of Basel. Publication: Seamless knockins in Drosophila via CRISPR-triggered single-strand annealing. Aguilar G, Bauer M, Vigano MA, Schnider ST, Brugger L, Jimenez-Jimenez C, Guerrero I, Affolter M. Dev Cell. 2024 Oct 7;59(19):2672-2686.e5. doi: 10.1016/j.devcel.2024.06.004. Epub 2024 Jul 5. PubMed 38971155.
Backbone
  Vector backbone: pBluescript KS(+)
Growth in bacteria
  Bacterial resistance: Ampicillin, 100 μg/mL
  Growth temperature: 37°C
  Growth strain: DH5alpha
  Copy number: High Copy
Gene/Insert
  Gene/Insert name: sfGFP:ALFA SEED Cassette (LoxP)
  Insert size (bp): 2500
Terms and licenses: Academic/Nonprofit Terms; Industry Terms: Not Available to Industry
Depositor comments: Please visit https://doi.org/10.1101/2022.06.17.496589 for bioRxiv preprint.
How to cite: pSEED-LoxP-sfGFP:ALFA was a gift from Markus Affolter (Addgene plasmid # 219660 ; http://n2t.net/addgene:219660 ; RRID:Addgene_219660)
