[The description below was written by a language model from this plasmid's Addgene catalogue record and pLannotate feature annotations shown in this document.]
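Description:
pSEED-LoxP-sfGFP:ALFA is a cloning template built on the pBluescript KS(+) phagemid backbone and used to make donor plasmids for CRISPR knock-ins in Drosophila by the SEED/Harvest method. It is propagated in E. coli as a high-copy plasmid through its ColE1/pUC-type origin and selected with ampicillin via the β-lactamase gene and its promoter. The backbone also retains an f1 origin, a lacZα fragment, lac promoter/operator elements, and T7 and T3 promoters flanking the insert region.

The payload is a cassette of about 2.5 kb encoding superfolder GFP with an ALFA epitope tag, interrupted by a selectable eye marker. The feature table shows two partial GFP matches, one annotated as a SiriusGFP fragment and one as a Superfolder GFP fragment. Between them lie a minimal hsp70 promoter fragment, a DsRed-Express coding sequence, and an SV40 large T fragment with the SV40 polyadenylation signal. This layout corresponds to the 3xP3-dsRED marker named in the record, which is used to screen for integration events. The two GFP segments are consistent with a split reporter with repeated sequence, so that CRISPR-triggered single-strand annealing, as described in the associated publication title, can excise the marker and restore an intact, seamless sfGFP:ALFA tag.

The record states that LoxP sites are also present, offering Cre-mediated removal of the marker as an alternative. However, the 3xP3 element, LoxP sites, ALFA tag and BsmBI sites were not annotated in the automated feature table. BsmBI Golden Gate assembly is used to add the user's locus-specific sequences, presumably homology arms, which this plasmid does not itself contain.
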