Features (pLannotate 1.2.2; 17 found; start..end, strand, type, name):
     33..461     -  rep_origin     f1 ori (sequence partly withheld): f1 bacteriophage origin of replication; arrow indicates direction of (+) strand synthesis
    466..623     -  CDS            lacZα (fragment): LacZα fragment of β-galactosidase; lacZ fragment
    626..644     +  promoter       T7 promoter: promoter for bacteriophage T7 RNA polymerase
    670..1176    +  CDS            SiriusGFP (fragment): SiriusGFP is a basic (constitutively fluorescent) green fluorescent protein published in 2018, derived from Aequorea victoria. It has moderate acid sensitivity.
   1342..1464    +  promoter       hsp70 promoter (fragment): Drosophila melanogaster hsp70Bb promoter
   1486..2160    +  CDS            DsRed-Express: DsRed-Express is a basic (constitutively fluorescent) orange fluorescent protein published in 2002, derived from Discosoma sp.. It is reported to be a rapidly-maturing tetramer with low acid sensitivity.
   2178..2261    +  CDS            large T antigen (fragment): large T antigen from SV40 (simian virus 40)
   2284..2405    +  polyA_signal   SV40 poly(A) signal: SV40 polyadenylation signal
   2480..3088    +  CDS            Superfolder GFP (fragment): Superfolder GFP is a basic (constitutively fluorescent) green fluorescent protein published in 2005, derived from Aequorea victoria. It is reported to be a very rapidly-maturing weak dimer.
   3175..3193    -  promoter       T3 promoter: promoter for bacteriophage T3 RNA polymerase
   3238..3254    -  protein_bind   lac operator: The lac repressor binds to the lac operator to inhibit transcription in E. coli. This inhibition can be relieved by adding lactose or isopropyl-β-D-thiogalactopyranoside (IPTG). lac repressor encoded by lacI
   3262..3292    -  promoter       lac promoter: promoter for the E. coli lac operon
   3307..3328    -  protein_bind   CAP binding site: CAP binding activates transcription in the presence of cAMP. E. coli catabolite activator protein
   3341..3433    -  CDS            lacI (fragment): lac repressor; lacI; The lac repressor binds to the lac operator to inhibit transcription in E. coli. This inhibition can be relieved by adding lactose or isopropyl-β-D-thiogalactopyranoside (IPTG).
   3616..4204    -  rep_origin     ori: high-copy-number ColE1/pMB1/pBR322/pUC origin of replication
   4375..5235    -  CDS            AmpR: β-lactamase; bla; confers resistance to ampicillin, carbenicillin, and related antibiotics
   5236..5340    -  promoter       AmpR promoter: bla
>Addgene plasmid #219660 | pSEED-LoxP-sfGFP:ALFA | addgene full sequence | sequence record 449743 | Addgene NGS Result
CACCTAAATTGTAAGCGTTAATATTTTGTTAAAATTCGCGTTAAATTTTTGTTAAATCAGCTCATTTTTT
AACCAATAGGCCGAAATCGGCAAAATCCCTTATAAATCAAAAGAATAGACCGAGATAGGGT
[37 nt withheld, positions 132-168]
AAAGAACGTGGACTCCAACGTCAAAGG
[49 nt withheld, positions 196-244]
T
[91 nt withheld, positions 246-336]
G
[124 nt withheld, positions 338-461]
CCCATTCGCCATTCAGGCTGCGCAACTGTTGGGAAGGGCGATCGGTGCGGGCCTCTTCGCTATTACGCCA
GCTGGCGAAAGGGGGATGTGCTGCAAGGCGATTAAGTTGGGTAACGCCAGGGTTTTCCCAGTCACGACGT
TGTAAAACGACGGCCAGTGAATTGTAATACGACTCACTATAGGGCGAATTGGAGCTCGTCTCGGCTCTAT
GGTGTCCAAGGGCGAGGAGCTGTTCACCGGCGTGGTGCCCATCCTGGTGGAGCTGGATGGCGACGTGAAC
GGCCACAAGTTCAGCGTGCGCGGCGAGGGCGAGGGCGACGCCACCAACGGCAAGCTGACCCTGAAGTTCA
TCTGCACCACCGGCAAGCTGCCCGTGCCCTGGCCCACCCTGGTGACCACCCTGACCTACGGCGTGCAGTG
CTTCAGCCGCTACCCCGATCACATGAAGCAGCACGATTTCTTCAAGAGCGCCATGCCCGAGGGCTACGTG
CAGGAGCGCACCATCAGCTTCAAGGATGACGGCACCTACAAGACCCGCGCCGAGGTGAAGTTCGAGGGCG
ATACCCTGGTGAACCGCATCGAGCTGAAGGGCATCGATTTCAAGGAGGATGGCAACATCCTGGGCCACAA
GCTGGAGTACAACTTCAACAGCCACAACGTGTACATCACCGCCGATAAGCAGAAGAACGGCATCAAGGCC
AACTTCAAGATCCGCCCTAGGTAGCCGCGTTGTTATGATCGTACTACGCTAGCGTAGTACGATCATAACA
ACGCGGGTAGTACGATCATAACAACGCGGGGATCTAATTCAATTAGAGACTAATTCAATTAGAGCTAATT
CAATTAGGATCCAAGCTTATCGATTTCGAACCCTCGACCGCCGGAGTATAAATAGAGGCGCTTCGTCTAC
GGAGCGACAATTCAATTCAAACAAGCAAAGTGAACACGTCGCTAAGCGAAAGCTAAGCAAATAAACAAGC
GCAGCTGAACAAGCTAAACAATCGGCTCGAAGCCGGTCGCCACCATGGCCTCCTCCGAGGACGTCATCAA
GGAGTTCATGCGCTTCAAGGTGCGCATGGAGGGCTCCGTGAACGGCCACGAGTTCGAGATCGAGGGCGAG
GGCGAGGGCCGCCCCTACGAGGGCACCCAGACCGCCAAGCTGAAGGTGACCAAGGGCGGCCCCCTGCCCT
TCGCCTGGGACATCCTGTCCCCCCAGTTCCAGTACGGCTCCAAGGTGTACGTGAAGCACCCCGCCGACAT
CCCCGACTACAAGAAGCTGTCCTTCCCCGAGGGCTTCAAGTGGGAGCGCGTGATGAACTTCGAGGACGGC
GGCGTGGTGACCGTGACCCAGGACTCCTCCCTCCAGGACGGCTCCTTCATCTACAAGGTGAAGTTCATCG
GCGTGAACTTCCCCTCCGACGGCCCCGTAATGCAGAAGAAGACTATGGGCTGGGAGGCGTCCACCGAGCG
CCTGTACCCCCGCGACGGCGTGCTGAAGGGCGAGATCCACAAGGCCCTGAAGCTGAAGGACGGCGGCCAC
TACCTGGTGGAGTTCAAGTCCATCTACATGGCCAAGAAGCCCGTGCAGCTGCCCGGCTACTACTACGTGG
ACTCCAAGCTGGACATCACCTCCCACAACGAGGACTACACCATCGTGGAGCAGTACGAGCGCGCCGAGGG
CCGCCACCACCTGTTCCTGTAGCGGCCGCGACTCTAGATCATAATCAGCCATACCACATTTGTAGAGGTT
TTACTTGCTTTAAAAAACCTCCCACACCTCCCCCTGAACCTGAAACATAAAATGAATGCAATTGTTGTTG
TTAACTTGTTTATTGCAGCTTATAATGGTTACAAATAAAGCAATAGCATCACAAATTTCACAAATAAAGC
ATTTTTTTCACTGCATTCTAGTTGTGGTTTGTCCAAACTCATCAATGTATCTTACCGCTGGTACTGTATG
GATGTACCCGCTGGTACTGTATGGATGTACGTCGACGTACATCCATACAGTACCAGCGGACTAGTCCAAC
GGCAAGCTGACCCTGAAGTTCATCTGCACCACCGGCAAGCTGCCCGTGCCCTGGCCCACCCTGGTGACCA
CCCTGACCTACGGCGTGCAGTGCTTCAGCCGCTACCCCGATCACATGAAGCAGCACGATTTCTTCAAGAG
CGCCATGCCCGAGGGCTACGTGCAGGAGCGCACCATCAGCTTCAAGGATGACGGCACCTACAAGACCCGC
GCCGAGGTGAAGTTCGAGGGCGATACCCTGGTGAACCGCATCGAGCTGAAGGGCATCGATTTCAAGGAGG
ATGGCAACATCCTGGGCCACAAGCTGGAGTACAACTTCAACAGCCACAACGTGTACATCACCGCCGATAA
GCAGAAGAACGGCATCAAGGCCAACTTCAAGATCCGCCACAATGTGGAGGATGGCTCCGTGCAGCTGGCC
GATCACTACCAGCAGAACACCCCCATCGGCGACGGCCCAGTGCTGCTGCCCGATAACCACTACCTGAGCA
CCCAGAGCGTGCTGTCCAAGGACCCCAACGAGAAGCGCGATCACATGGTGCTGCTGGAGTTCGTGACCGC
CGCCGGCATCACCCTGGGCATGGATGAGCTGTACAAGGGCGGAGGATCTCCATCACGTTTGGAAGAGGAA
CTGAGGCGCCGCTTAACTGAACCTTCCGGCGAGACGGTACCCAGCTTTTGTTCCCTTTAGTGAGGGTTAA
TTTCGAGCTTGGCGTAATCATGGTCATAGCTGTTTCCTGTGTGAAATTGTTATCCGCTCACAATTCCACA
CAACATACGAGCCGGAAGCATAAAGTGTAAAGCCTGGGGTGCCTAATGAGTGAGCTAACTCACATTAATT
GCGTTGCGCTCACTGCCCGCTTTCCAGTCGGGAAACCTGTCGTGCCAGCTGCATTAATGAATCGGCCAAC
GCGCGGGGAGAGGCGGTTTGCGTATTGGGCGCTCTTCCGCTTCCTCGCTCACTGACTCGCTGCGCTCGGT
CGTTCGGCTGCGGCGAGCGGTATCAGCTCACTCAAAGGCGGTAATACGGTTATCCACAGAATCAGGGGAT
AACGCAGGAAAGAACATGTGAGCAAAAGGCCAGCAAAAGGCCAGGAACCGTAAAAAGGCCGCGTTGCTGG
CGTTTTTCCATAGGCTCCGCCCCCCTGACGAGCATCACAAAAATCGACGCTCAAGTCAGAGGTGGCGAAA
CCCGACAGGACTATAAAGATACCAGGCGTTTCCCCCTGGAAGCTCCCTCGTGCGCTCTCCTGTTCCGACC
CTGCCGCTTACCGGATACCTGTCCGCCTTTCTCCCTTCGGGAAGCGTGGCGCTTTCTCATAGCTCACGCT
GTAGGTATCTCAGTTCGGTGTAGGTCGTTCGCTCCAAGCTGGGCTGTGTGCACGAACCCCCCGTTCAGCC
CGACCGCTGCGCCTTATCCGGTAACTATCGTCTTGAGTCCAACCCGGTAAGACACGACTTATCGCCACTG
GCAGCAGCCACTGGTAACAGGATTAGCAGAGCGAGGTATGTAGGCGGTGCTACAGAGTTCTTGAAGTGGT
GGCCTAACTACGGCTACACTAGAAGAACAGTATTTGGTATCTGCGCTCTGCTGAAGCCAGTTACCTTCGG
AAAAAGAGTTGGTAGCTCTTGATCCGGCAAACAAACCACCGCTGGTAGCGGTGGTTTTTTTGTTTGCAAG
CAGCAGATTACGCGCAGAAAAAAAGGATCTCAAGAAGATCCTTTGATCTTTTCTACGGGGTCTGACGCTC
AGTGGAACGAAAACTCACGTTAAGGGATTTTGGTCATGAGATTATCAAAAAGGATCTTCACCTAGATCCT
TTTAAATTAAAAATGAAGTTTTAAATCAATCTAAAGTATATATGAGTAAACTTGGTCTGACAGTTACCAA
TGCTTAATCAGTGAGGCACCTATCTCAGCGATCTGTCTATTTCGTTCATCCATAGTTGCCTGACTCCCCG
TCGTGTAGATAACTACGATACGGGAGGGCTTACCATCTGGCCCCAGTGCTGCAATGATACCGCGAGACCC
ACGCTCACCGGCTCCAGATTTATCAGCAATAAACCAGCCAGCCGGAAGGGCCGAGCGCAGAAGTGGTCCT
GCAACTTTATCCGCCTCCATCCAGTCTATTAATTGTTGCCGGGAAGCTAGAGTAAGTAGTTCGCCAGTTA
ATAGTTTGCGCAACGTTGTTGCCATTGCTACAGGCATCGTGGTGTCACGCTCGTCGTTTGGTATGGCTTC
ATTCAGCTCCGGTTCCCAACGATCAAGGCGAGTTACATGATCCCCCATGTTGTGCAAAAAAGCGGTTAGC
TCCTTCGGTCCTCCGATCGTTGTCAGAAGTAAGTTGGCCGCAGTGTTATCACTCATGGTTATGGCAGCAC
TGCATAATTCTCTTACTGTCATGCCATCCGTAAGATGCTTTTCTGTGACTGGTGAGTACTCAACCAAGTC
ATTCTGAGAATAGTGTATGCGGCGACCGAGTTGCTCTTGCCCGGCGTCAATACGGGATAATACCGCGCCA
CATAGCAGAACTTTAAAAGTGCTCATCATTGGAAAACGTTCTTCGGGGCGAAAACTCTCAAGGATCTTAC
CGCTGTTGAGATCCAGTTCGATGTAACCCACTCGTGCACCCAACTGATCTTCAGCATCTTTTACTTTCAC
CAGCGTTTCTGGGTGAGCAAAAACAGGAAGGCAAAATGCCGCAAAAAAGGGAATAAGGGCGACACGGAAA
TGTTGAATACTCATACTCTTCCTTTTTCAATATTATTGAAGCATTTATCAGGGTTATTGTCTCATGAGCG
GATACATATTTGAATGTATTTAGAAAAATAAACAAATAGGGGTTCCGCGCACATTTCCCCGAAAAGTGC
